Addgene plasmid #13578: pTrc99-Rat FABP2
Depositing lab: Martin Scanlon. Depositing organization: Monash University. Publication: The interaction of lipophilic drugs with intestinal fatty acid-binding protein. Velkov T, Chuang S, Wielens J, Sakellaris H, Charman WN, Porter CJ, Scanlon MJ. J Biol Chem. 2005 May 6. 280(18):17769-76. 10.1074/jbc.M410193200 PubMed 15722357.
Backbone
  Vector backbone: pTrc99
  Backbone manufacturer: Pharmacia
  Backbone size w/o insert (bp): 4000
  Vector type: Bacterial Expression
Growth in bacteria
  Bacterial resistance: Ampicillin, 100 μg/mL
  Growth temperature: 37°C
  Growth strain: DH5alpha
  Copy number: Unknown
Gene/Insert
  Gene/Insert name: intestinal fatty acid binding protein (alt name: FABP2)
  Species: R. norvegicus (rat)
  Insert size (bp): 564
  GenBank ID: NM_000134
  Entrez Gene: Fabp2 (a.k.a. FABP)
  Cloning method: Restriction Enzyme; 5′ cloning site BamHI (not destroyed); 3′ cloning site KpnI (not destroyed)
  Sequencing primers: 5′ N/A; 3′ pBAD-rev
Terms and licenses: Academic/Nonprofit Terms; Industry Terms: Not Available to Industry
How to cite: pTrc99-Rat FABP2 was a gift from Martin Scanlon (Addgene plasmid # 13578 ; http://n2t.net/addgene:13578 ; RRID:Addgene_13578)
