[The description below was written by a language model from this plasmid's Addgene catalogue record.]
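Description:
pTrc99-Rat FABP2 is a bacterial expression plasmid built on the Pharmacia pTrc99 backbone (about 4 kb without insert) for producing rat intestinal fatty acid-binding protein (I-FABP, gene Fabp2) in Escherichia coli. It is selected with ampicillin; the record lists its copy number as unknown, and no feature table is provided, so the origin of replication and regulatory elements are not itemised. Vectors of the pTrc99 family generally carry the hybrid trp/lac (trc) promoter under control of a plasmid-borne lacIq repressor, which gives IPTG-inducible expression, followed by a multiple cloning site and rrnB transcription terminators. These parts can be presumed from the backbone name but are not explicitly confirmed here.

The insert is a 564 bp fragment from Rattus norvegicus encoding intestinal FABP. It was cloned by restriction digestion between BamHI at the 5′ end and KpnI at the 3′ end, and both sites remain intact, so the fragment can be excised or subcloned. No fusion tags, reporters or mutations are recorded, which suggests but does not prove that the protein is expressed in untagged form. The GenBank accession listed for the insert is of a form usually associated with the human FABP2 transcript, whereas the species and Entrez gene fields indicate rat; the record does not resolve this discrepancy.

Based on the associated publication, which concerns the interaction of lipophilic drugs with intestinal fatty acid-binding protein, the plasmid serves as a source of recombinant rat I-FABP for biochemical and ligand-binding studies.
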