>Addgene plasmid #13578 | pTrc99-Rat FABP2 | addgene partial sequence | sequence record 19358 | 13578 with pBAD-rev
GCCAAGCTTGCATGCCTGCAGGTCGACTCTAGAGGATCCTGCATTGCGCCAGGCTCCAAGAAGCTGGCCT
ATTCCTTCTTAAAGATCCGCTTGGCCTCCACTCCTTCATATGTGTAGGTCTGGATTAGTTCGTTACCAGA
AATCTCTCGGACAGCAATCAGCTCCTTTCCATTGTCTACACGTTTGAATTTTCCAACAAGTTTATTTCCC
TCCATGGTCCAGGTCCCAGTGAGTTCTGTTCCATCTGCTAGACTATAGGCAAAGTCGACGCCGAGTTCAA
ACACAACATCAATGTTTCGGAAGTTGCTTGATTCTTTGACTGTGAATTTATTTCCTTCCTGTGTGATCGT
CAGTTTCAGGTTGTCATGAGCTCCAAGCTTCCTCTTCACCACGTTAATGCCCATTTTCTCCATGAACTTT
TCATAGTTCTCATTCCGGTCTACTTTCCAAGTGCCATCAAATGCCATGGTACCTTTCCTGTGTGAAATTG
TTATCCGCTCACAATTCCACACATTATACGAGCCGGATGATTAATTGTCAACAGCTCATTTCAGAATATT
TGCCAGAACCGTTATGATGTCGGCGCAAAAAACATTATCCAGAACGGGAGTGCGCCTTGAGCGACACGAA
TTATGCAGTGATTTACGACCTGCACAGCCATACCACAGCTTCCGATGGCTGCCTGACGCCAGAAGCATTG
GTGCACCGTGCAGTCGATGATAAGCTGTCAAACCAGATCAATTCGCGCTAACTTACATTAATTGCGTTGC
GCTCACTGCCCGCTTTCCAGTCGGGAAACCTGTCGTGCCAGCTGCATTAATGAATCGGCCAACGCGCGGG
GAGAGGCGGTTTGCGTATTGG
